>Addgene plasmid #44881 | pFA6a-link-yomKO2-CaURA3 | depositor full sequence | sequence record 62127 | pFA6a-link-yomKO2-CaURA3 sequence 4840 bps
GCGCCACTTCTAAATAAGCGAATTTCTTATGATTTATGATTTTTATTATTAAATAAGTTATAAAAAAAAT
AAGTGTATACAAATTTTAAAGTGACTCTTAGGTTTTAAAACGAAAATTCTTATTCTTGAGTAACTCTTTC
CTGTAGGTCAGGTTGCTTTCTCAGGTATAGTATGAGGTCGCTCTTATTGACCACACCTCTACCGGCAGAT
CCGCTAGGGATAACAGGGTAATATAGATCTGTTTAGCTTGCCTCGTCCCCGCCGGGTCACCCGGCCAGCG
ACATGGAGGCCCAGAATACCCTCCTTGACAGTCTTGACGTGCGCAGCTCAGGGGCATGATGTGACTGTCG
CCCGTACATTTAGCCCATACATCCCCATGTATAATCATTTGCATCCATACATTTTGATGGCCGCACGGCG
CGAAGCAAAAATTACGGCTCCTCGCTGCAGACCTGCGAGCAGGGAAACGCTCCCCTCACAGACGCGTTGA
ATTGTCCCCACGCCGCGCCCCTGTAGAGAAATATAAAAGGTTAGGATTTGCCACTGAGGTTCTTCTTTCA
TATACTTCCTTTTAAAATCTTGCTAGGATACAGTTCTCACATCACATCCGAACATAAACAACCATGACAG
TCAACACTAAGACCTATAGTGAGAGAGCAGAAACTCATGCCTCACCAGTAGCACAGCGATTATTTCGATT
AATGGAACTGAAGAAAACCAATTTATGTGCATCAATTGACGTTGATACCACTAAGGAATTCCTTGAATTA
ATTGATAAATTAGGTCCTTATGTATGCTTAATCAAGACTCATATTGATATAATCAATGATTTTTCCTATG
AATCCACTATTGAACCATTATTAGAACTTTCACGTAAACATCAATTTATGATTTTTGAAGATAGAAAATT
TGCTGATATTGGTAATACCGTAAAGAAACAATATATTGGTGGAGTTTATAAAATTAGTAGTTGGGCAGAT
ATTACCAATGCTCATGGTGTCACTGGGAATGGAGTGGTTGAAGGATTAAAACAGGGAGCTAAAGAAACCA
CCACCAACCAAGAGCCAAGAGGGTTATTGATGTTAGCTGAATTATCATCAGTGGGATCATTAGCATATGG
AGAATATTCTCAAAAAACTGTTGAAATTGCTAAATCCGATAAGGAATTTGTTATTGGATTTATTGCCCAA
CGTGATATGGGTGGCCAAGAAGAAGGATTTGATTGGCTTATTATGACACCTGGAGTTGGATTAGATGATA
AAGGTGATGGATTAGGACAACAATATAGAACTGTTGATGAAGTTGTTAGCACTGGAACTGATATTATCAT
TGTTGGTAGAGGATTGTTTGGTAAAGGAAGAGATCCAGATATTGAAGGTAAAAGGTATAGAAATGCTGGT
TGGAATGCTTATTTGAAAAAGACTGGCCAATTATAATCAGTACTGACAATAAAAAGATTCTTGTTTTCAA
GAACTTGTCATTTGTATAGTTTTTTTATATTGTAGTTGTTCTATTTTAATCAAATGTTAGCGTGATTTAT
ATTTTTTTTCGCCTCGACATCATCTGCCCAGATGCGAAGTTAAGTGCGCAGAAAGTAATATCATGCGTCA
ATCGTATGTGAATGCTGGTCGCTATACTGCTGTCGATTCGATACTAACGCCGCCATCCAGTGTCGAAAAC
GAGCTCGAATTCATCGATGATATCAGATCCACTAGTGGCCTATGCGGCCGCGGATCTGCCGGTCTCCCTA
TAGTGAGTCGTATTAATTTCGATAAGCCAGGTTAACCTGCATTAATGAATCGGCCAACGCGCGGGGAGAG
GCGGTTTGCGTATTGGGCGCTCTTCCGCTTCCTCGCTCACTGACTCGCTGCGCTCGGTCGTTCGGCTGCG
GCGAGCGGTATCAGCTCACTCAAAGGCGGTAATACGGTTATCCACAGAATCAGGGGATAACGCAGGAAAG
AACATGTGAGCAAAAGGCCAGCAAAAGGCCAGGAACCGTAAAAAGGCCGCGTTGCTGGCGTTTTTCCATA
GGCTCCGCCCCCCTGACGAGCATCACAAAAATCGACGCTCAAGTCAGAGGTGGCGAAACCCGACAGGACT
ATAAAGATACCAGGCGTTTCCCCCTGGAAGCTCCCTCGTGCGCTCTCCTGTTCCGACCCTGCCGCTTACC
GGATACCTGTCCGCCTTTCTCCCTTCGGGAAGCGTGGCGCTTTCTCAATGCTCACGCTGTAGGTATCTCA
GTTCGGTGTAGGTCGTTCGCTCCAAGCTGGGCTGTGTGCACGAACCCCCCGTTCAGCCCGACCGCTGCGC
CTTATCCGGTAACTATCGTCTTGAGTCCAACCCGGTAAGACACGACTTATCGCCACTGGCAGCAGCCACT
GGTAACAGGATTAGCAGAGCGAGGTATGTAGGCGGTGCTACAGAGTTCTTGAAGTGGTGGCCTAACTACG
GCTACACTAGAAGGACAGTATTTGGTATCTGCGCTCTGCTGAAGCCAGTTACCTTCGGAAAAAGAGTTGG
TAGCTCTTGATCCGGCAAACAAACCACCGCTGGTAGCGGTGGTTTTTTTGTTTGCAAGCAGCAGATTACG
CGCAGAAAAAAAGGATCTCAAGAAGATCCTTTGATCTTTTCTACGGGGTCTGACGCTCAGTGGAACGAAA
ACTCACGTTAAGGGATTTTGGTCATGAGATTATCAAAAAGGATCTTCACCTAGATCCTTTTAAATTAAAA
ATGAAGTTTTAAATCAATCTAAAGTATATATGAGTAAACTTGGTCTGACAGTTACCAATGCTTAATCAGT
GAGGCACCTATCTCAGCGATCTGTCTATTTCGTTCATCCATAGTTGCCTGACTCCCCGTCGTGTAGATAA
CTACGATACGGGAGGGCTTACCATCTGGCCCCAGTGCTGCAATGATACCGCGAGACCCACGCTCACCGGC
TCCAGATTTATCAGCAATAAACCAGCCAGCCGGAAGGGCCGAGCGCAGAAGTGGTCCTGCAACTTTATCC
GCCTCCATCCAGTCTATTAATTGTTGCCGGGAAGCTAGAGTAAGTAGTTCGCCAGTTAATAGTTTGCGCA
ACGTTGTTGCCATTGCTACAGGCATCGTGGTGTCACGCTCGTCGTTTGGTATGGCTTCATTCAGCTCCGG
TTCCCAACGATCAAGGCGAGTTACATGATCCCCCATGTTGTGCAAAAAAGCGGTTAGCTCCTTCGGTCCT
CCGATCGTTGTCAGAAGTAAGTTGGCCGCAGTGTTATCACTCATGGTTATGGCAGCACTGCATAATTCTC
TTACTGTCATGCCATCCGTAAGATGCTTTTCTGTGACTGGTGAGTACTCAACCAAGTCATTCTGAGAATA
GTGTATGCGGCGACCGAGTTGCTCTTGCCCGGCGTCAATACGGGATAATACCGCGCCACATAGCAGAACT
TTAAAAGTGCTCATCATTGGAAAACGTTCTTCGGGGCGAAAACTCTCAAGGATCTTACCGCTGTTGAGAT
CCAGTTCGATGTAACCCACTCGTGCACCCAACTGATCTTCAGCATCTTTTACTTTCACCAGCGTTTCTGG
GTGAGCAAAAACAGGAAGGCAAAATGCCGCAAAAAAGGGAATAAGGGCGACACGGAAATGTTGAATACTC
ATACTCTTCCTTTTTCAATATTATTGAAGCATTTATCAGGGTTATTGTCTCATGAGCGGATACATATTTG
AATGTATTTAGAAAAATAAACAAATAGGGGTTCCGCGCACATTTCCCCGAAAAGTGCCACCTGACGTCTA
AGAAACCATTATTATCATGACATTAACCTATAAAAATAGGCGTATCACGAGGCCCTTTCGTCTCGCGCGT
TTCGGTGATGACGGTGAAAACCTCTGACACATGCAGCTCCCGGAGACGGTCACAGCTTGTCTGTAAGCGG
ATGCCGGGAGCAGACAAGCCCGTCAGGGCGCGTCAGCGGGTGTTGGCGGGTGTCGGGGCTGGCTTAACTA
TGCGGCATCAGAGCAGATTGTACTGAGAGTGCACCATATGGACATATTGTCGTTAGAACGCGGCTACAAT
TAATACATAACCTTATGTATCATACACATACGATTTAGGTGACACTATAGAACGCGGCCGCCAGCTGAAG
CTTCGTACGCTGCAGGTCGACGGATCGGTGACGGTGCTGGTTTAATTAACATGGTGTCCGTAATTAAGCC
AGAAATGAAGATGAGGTATTACATGGATGGTTCTGTCAATGGACACGAGTTTACTATTGAAGGTGAGGGT
ACGGGCAGACCTTACGAAGGCCATCAAGAGATGACATTAAGAGTAACTATGGCTGAAGGAGGTCCAATGC
CTTTCGCTTTCGACTTAGTTTCTCATGTGTTTTGTTACGGGCATCGTGTGTTTACTAAGTACCCTGAAGA
GATACCAGATTACTTTAAACAAGCCTTCCCAGAGGGACTTTCATGGGAAAGATCCCTTGAATTTGAAGAT
GGAGGGAGTGCTTCAGTTTCTGCACATATCAGCTTGAGAGGTAACACATTTTACCACAAATCAAAATTCA
CAGGCGTCAACTTCCCTGCCGATGGGCCAATCATGCAAAATCAATCTGTCGACTGGGAACCATCAACAGA
GAAAATTACAGCATCTGATGGTGTTCTCAAAGGTGACGTTACCATGTATTTGAAACTAGAAGGAGGTGGT
AATCACAAATGCCAAATGAAAACAACTTATAAGGCCGCTAAGGAAATATTGGAAATGCCAGGCGACCATT
ACATCGGTCATAGACTGGTTAGAAAGACCGAAGGCAATATCACTGAACAGGTTGAAGATGCAGTAGCGCA
CAGTTAAGGC
Features (pLannotate 1.2.2; 13 found; start..end, strand, type, name):
     18..205     +  terminator     ADH1 terminator: S. cerevisiae ADH1; transcription terminator for the S. cerevisiae alcohol dehydrogenase 1 (ADH1) gene
    280..623     +  promoter       TEF promoter: Ashbya gossypii TEF promoter
    642..1430    +  CDS            URA3: PYRF_YEAST - Experimental evidence at protein level: Swiss-Prot protein existence level 1. From Saccharomyces cerevisiae (strain ATCC 204508 / S288c) (Baker's yeast).
   1442..1639    +  terminator     TEF terminator: Ashbya gossypii TEF terminator
   1747..1765    -  promoter       T7 promoter: promoter for bacteriophage T7 RNA polymerase
   1787..1840    -  CDS            lacI (fragment): lac repressor; lacI; The lac repressor binds to the lac operator to inhibit transcription in E. coli. This inhibition can be relieved by adding lactose or isopropyl-β-D-thiogalactopyranoside (IPTG).
   2023..2611    -  rep_origin     ori: high-copy-number ColE1/pMB1/pBR322/pUC origin of replication
   2782..3642    -  CDS            AmpR: β-lactamase; bla; confers resistance to ampicillin, carbenicillin, and related antibiotics
   3643..3747    -  promoter       AmpR promoter: bla
   3842..3877    +  CDS            rop (fragment): Rop protein, which maintains plasmids at low copy number; rop
   3979..4030    +  misc_feature   bom (fragment): basis of mobility region from pBR322
   4093..4111    +  promoter       SP6 promoter: promoter for bacteriophage SP6 RNA polymerase
   4181..4834    +  CDS            mKO2: mKO2 is a basic (constitutively fluorescent) orange fluorescent protein published in 2008, derived from Verrillofungia concinna. It has moderate acid sensitivity.
