[The description below was written by a language model from this plasmid's Addgene catalogue record and pLannotate feature annotations shown in this document.]
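Description:
pFA6a-link-yomKO2-CaURA3 is a yeast tagging vector built on the pFA6a backbone, intended as a source of a cassette for creating fusions between a gene of interest and a yeast codon-optimized version of the orange fluorescent protein mKO2. It is propagated in E. coli through a high-copy ColE1/pUC-type origin with ampicillin selection (AmpR under its own bla promoter). No yeast replication origin or centromere is annotated in the 4,840 nt sequence, which fits a template-type plasmid whose cassette is meant to integrate into the genome rather than be maintained episomally. Short lacI, rop and bom fragments are backbone remnants, and SP6 and T7 promoters flank the cassette region.

Because the map is circular, the payload reads across the sequence origin. The yomKO2 coding sequence sits just downstream of the SP6 promoter and is followed by the S. cerevisiae ADH1 terminator. No yeast promoter is annotated upstream of the fluorescent protein, consistent with its expression coming from the tagged gene's own promoter after in-frame fusion. The "link" in the name implies a linker preceding the fluorescent protein, although it is not annotated as a separate feature. Next comes the selection module, a URA3 gene driven by the Ashbya gossypii TEF promoter and closed by the TEF terminator. The annotation software matched this gene to S. cerevisiae URA3, but the plasmid name and stated purpose identify it as CaURA3, conventionally the Candida albicans orthologue, which complements uracil auxotrophy. The depositor notes that the design derives from earlier optimized fluorescent protein tagging cassettes for S. cerevisiae. The construct belongs to a set of improved fluorescent tagging vectors and is used for imaging protein localization and abundance.
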