Addgene plasmid #44881: pFA6a-link-yomKO2-CaURA3
Purpose: Yeast tagging vector to create gene fusion with yeast optimized mKO2 with CaUra3 selection
Depositing lab: Wendell Lim & Kurt Thorn. Depositing organization: University of California, San Francisco (UCSF). Publication: Improved Blue, Green, and Red Fluorescent Protein Tagging Vectors for S. cerevisiae. Lee S, Lim WA, Thorn KS. PLoS One. 2013 Jul 2;8(7):e67902. doi: 10.1371/journal.pone.0067902. Print 2013. PubMed 23844123.
Backbone
  Vector backbone: pFA6a
  Vector type: Yeast Expression
  Selectable markers: URA3
Growth in bacteria
  Bacterial resistance: Ampicillin, 100 μg/mL
  Growth temperature: 37°C
  Growth strain: DH5alpha
  Copy number: Unknown
Gene/Insert
  Gene/Insert name: yomKO2 (alt name: Yeast Optimized mKO2)
  Species: Synthetic
Terms and licenses: Academic/Nonprofit Terms; Industry Terms: Not Available to Industry
Depositor comments: This vector is derived from the sequences published in “Optimized cassettes for fluorescent protein tagging in Saccharomyces cerevisiae.” Sheff MA, Thorn KS. Yeast. 2004 Jun;21(8):661-70. These plasmids were generated with funding from an NIGMS Systems Biology Center grant, number P50 GM081879. Please acknowledge this grant if you use these plasmids.
How to cite: pFA6a-link-yomKO2-CaURA3 was a gift from Wendell Lim & Kurt Thorn (Addgene plasmid # 44881 ; http://n2t.net/addgene:44881 ; RRID:Addgene_44881)
