>Addgene plasmid #44881 | pFA6a-link-yomKO2-CaURA3 | addgene partial sequence | sequence record 63798 | T7 5'-TAATACGACTCACTATAGGG-3'
ATCTGATATCATCGATGAATTCGAGCTCGTTTTCGACACTGGATGGCGGCGTTAGTATCGAATCGACAGC
AGTATAGCGACCAGCATTCACATACGATTGACGCATGATATTACTTTCTGCGCACTTAACTTCGCATCTG
GGCAGATGATGTCGAGGCGAAAAAAAATATAAATCACGCTAACATTTGATTAAAATAGAACAACTACAAT
ATAAAAAAACTATACAAATGACAAGTTCTTGAAAACAAGAATCTTTTTATTGTCAGTACTGATTATAATT
GGCCAGTCTTTTTCAAATAAGCATTCCAACCAGCATCTCTATACCTTTTACCTTCAATATCTGGATCTCT
TCCTTTACCAAACAATCCTCTACCAACAATGATAATATCAGTTCCAGTGCTAACAACTTCATCAACAGTT
CTATATTGTTGTCCTAATCCATCACCTTTATCATCTAATCCAACTCCAGGTGTCATAATAAGCCAATCAA
ATCCTTCTTCTTGTCCACCCATATCACGTTGGGCAATAAATCCAATAACAAATTCCTTATCGGATTTAGC
AATTTCAACAGTTTTTTGAGAATATTCTCCATATGCTAATGATCCCACTGATGATAATTCAGCTAACATC
AATAACCCTCTTGGCTCTTGGTTGGTGGTGGTTTCTTTAGCTCCCTGTTTTAATCCTTCAACTACTCCAT
TCCCAGTGACACCATGAGCATTAGTAATATCTGCCCAACTACTAATTTTATAAACTCCACCAATATATTG
TTTCTTCACGGTATTACCAATATCAGCAAA
