>Addgene plasmid #44881 | pFA6a-link-yomKO2-CaURA3 | addgene partial sequence | sequence record 63827 | Sp6 5'-ATTTAGGTGACACTATAG-3'
GGATCGGTGACGGTGCTGGTTTAATTAACATGGTGTCCGTAATTAAGCCAGAAATGAAGATGAGGTATTA
CATGGATGGTTCTGTCAATGGACACGAGTTTACTATTGAAGGTGAGGGTACGGGCAGACCTTACGAAGGC
CATCAAGAGATGACATTAAGAGTAACTATGGCTGAAGGAGGTCCAATGCCTTTCGCTTTCGACTTAGTTT
CTCATGTGTTTTGTTACGGGCATCGTGTGTTTACTAAGTACCCTGAAGAGATACCAGATTACTTTAAACA
AGCCTTCCCAGAGGGACTTTCATGGGAAAGATCCCTTGAATTTGAAGATGGAGGGAGTGCTTCAGTTTCT
GCACATATCAGCTTGAGAGGTAACACATTTTACCACAAATCAAAATTCACAGGCGTCAACTTCCCTGCCG
ATGGGCCAATCATGCAAAATCAATCTGTCGACTGGGAACCATCAACAGAGAAAATTACAGCATCTGATGG
TGTTCTCAAAGGTGACGTTACCATGTATTTGAAACTAGAAGGAGGTGGTAATCACAAATGCCAAATGAAA
ACAACTTATAAGGCCGCTAAGGAAATATTGGAAATGCCAGGCGACCATTACATCGGTCATAGACTGGTTA
GAAAGACCGAAGGCAATATCACTGAACAGGTTGAAGATGCAGTAGCGCACAGTTAAGGCGCGCCACTTCT
AAATAAGCGAATTTCTTATGATTTATGATTTTTATTATTAAATAAGTTATAAAAAAAATAAGTGTATACA
AATTTTAAAGTGACTCTTAGGTTTTAAAACGAAAA
